>Addgene plasmid #193055 | pFL-EGFP-3xFlag-HLTF | addgene full sequence | sequence record 381202 | Addgene NGS Result
GGCTACTTTTTCTCTGTCACAGAATGAAAATTTTTCTGTCATCTCTTCGTTATTAATGTTTGTAATTGAC
TGAATATCAACGCTTATTTGCAGCCTGAATGGCGAATGGG
[124 nt withheld, positions 111-234]
C
[91 nt withheld, positions 236-326]
A
[49 nt withheld, positions 328-376]
CCTTTGACGTTGGAGTCCACGTTCTT
[37 nt withheld, positions 403-439]
ACCCTATCTCGGTCTATTCTTTTGATTTATAAGGGATTTTGCCGATTTCGGCCTATTGGTTAAAAAATGA
GCTGATTTAACAAAAATTTAACGCGAATTTTAACAAAATATTAACGCTTACAATTTAGGTGGCACTTTTC
GGGGAAATGTGCGCGGAACCCCTATTTGTTTATTTTTCTAAATACATTCAAATATGTATCCGCTCATGAG
ACAATAACCCTGATAAATGCTTCAATAATATTGAAAAAGGAAGAGTATGAGTATTCAACATTTCCGTGTC
GCCCTTATTCCCTTTTTTGCGGCATTTTGCCTTCCTGTTTTTGCTCACCCAGAAACGCTGGTGAAAGTAA
AAGATGCTGAAGATCAGTTGGGTGCACGAGTGGGTTACATCGAACTGGATCTCAACAGCGGTAAGATCCT
TGAGAGTTTTCGCCCCGAAGAACGTTTTCCAATGATGAGCACTTTTAAAGTTCTGCTATGTGGCGCGGTA
TTATCCCGTATTGACGCCGGGCAAGAGCAACTCGGTCGCCGCATACACTATTCTCAGAATGACTTGGTTG
AGTACTCACCAGTCACAGAAAAGCATCTTACGGATGGCATGACAGTAAGAGAATTATGCAGTGCTGCCAT
AACCATGAGTGATAACACTGCGGCCAACTTACTTCTGACAACGATCGGAGGACCGAAGGAGCTAACCGCT
TTTTTGCACAACATGGGGGATCATGTAACTCGCCTTGATCGTTGGGAACCGGAGCTGAATGAAGCCATAC
CAAACGACGAGCGTGACACCACGATGCCTGTAGCAATGGCAACAACGTTGCGCAAACTATTAACTGGCGA
ACTACTTACTCTAGCTTCCCGGCAACAATTAATAGACTGGATGGAGGCGGATAAAGTTGCAGGACCACTT
CTGCGCTCGGCCCTTCCGGCTGGCTGGTTTATTGCTGATAAATCTGGAGCCGGTGAGCGTGGGTCTCGCG
GTATCATTGCAGCACTGGGGCCAGATGGTAAGCCCTCCCGTATCGTAGTTATCTACACGACGGGGAGTCA
GGCAACTATGGATGAACGAAATAGACAGATCGCTGAGATAGGTGCCTCACTGATTAAGCATTGGTAACTG
TCAGACCAAGTTTACTCATATATACTTTAGATTGATTTAAAACTTCATTTTTAATTTAAAAGGATCTAGG
TGAAGATCCTTTTTGATAATCTCATGACCAAAATCCCTTAACGTGAGTTTTCGTTCCACTGAGCGTCAGA
CCCCGTAGAAAAGATCAAAGGATCTTCTTGAGATCCTTTTTTTCTGCGCGTAATCTGCTGCTTGCAAACA
AAAAAACCACCGCTACCAGCGGTGGTTTGTTTGCCGGATCAAGAGCTACCAACTCTTTTTCCGAAGGTAA
CTGGCTTCAGCAGAGCGCAGATACCAAATACTGTTCTTCTAGTGTAGCCGTAGTTAGGCCACCACTTCAA
GAACTCTGTAGCACCGCCTACATACCTCGCTCTGCTAATCCTGTTACCAGTGGCTGCTGCCAGTGGCGAT
AAGTCGTGTCTTACCGGGTTGGACTCAAGACGATAGTTACCGGATAAGGCGCAGCGGTCGGGCTGAACGG
GGGGTTCGTGCACACAGCCCAGCTTGGAGCGAACGACCTACACCGAACTGAGATACCTACAGCGTGAGCT
ATGAGAAAGCGCCACGCTTCCCGAAGGGAGAAAGGCGGACAGGTATCCGGTAAGCGGCAGGGTCGGAACA
GGAGAGCGCACGAGGGAGCTTCCAGGGGGAAACGCCTGGTATCTTTATAGTCCTGTCGGGTTTCGCCACC
TCTGACTTGAGCGTCGATTTTTGTGATGCTCGTCAGGGGGGCGGAGCCTATGGAAAAACGCCAGCAACGC
GGCCTTTTTACGGTTCCTGGCCTTTTGCTGGCCTTTTGCTCACATGTTCTTTCCTGCGTTATCCCCTGAT
TCTGTGGATAACCGTATTACCGCCTTTGAGTGAGCTGATACCGCTCGCCGCAGCCGAACGACCGAGCGCA
GCGAGTCAGTGAGCGAGGAAGCGGAAGAGCGCCTGATGCGGTATTTTCTCCTTACGCATCTGTGCGGTAT
TTCACACCGCATAGACCAGCCGCGTAACCTGGCAAAATCGGTTACGGTTGAGTAATAAATGGATGCCCTG
CGTAAGCGGGTGTGGGCGGACAATAAAGTCTTAAACTGAACAAAATAGATCTAAACTATGACAATAAAGT
CTTAAACTAGACAGAATAGTTGTAAACTGAAATCAGTCCAGTTATGCTGTGAAAAAGCATACTGGACTTT
TGTTATGGCTAAAGCAAACTCTTCATTTTCTGAAGTGCAAATTGCCCGTCGTATTAAAGAGGGGCGTGGC
CAAGGGCATGGTAAAGACTATATTCGCGGCGTTGTGACAATTTACCGAACAACTCCGCGGCCGGGAAGCC
GATCTCGGCTTGAACGAATTGTTAGGTGGCGGTACTTGGGTCGATATCAAAGTGCATCACTTCTTCCCGT
ATGCCCAACTTTGTATAGAGAGCCACTGCGGGATCGTCACCGTAATCTGCTTGCACGTAGATCACATAAG
CACCAAGCGCGTTGGCCTCATGCTTGAGGAGATTGATGAGCGCGGTGGCAATGCCCTGCCTCCGGTGCTC
GCCGGAGACTGCGAGATCATAGATATAGATCTCACTACGCGGCTGCTCAAACTTGGGCAGAACGTAAGCC
GCGAGAGCGCCAACAACCGCTTCTTGGTCGAAGGCAGCAAGCGCGATGAATGTCTTACTACGGAGCAAGT
TCCCGAGGTAATCGGAGTCCGGCTGATGTTGGGAGTAGGTGGCTACGTCTCCGAACTCACGACCGAAAAG
ATCAAGAGCAGCCCGCATGGATTTGACTTGGTCAGGGCCGAGCCTACATGTGCGAATGATGCCCATACTT
GAGCCACCTAACTTTGTTTTAGGGCGACTGCCCTGCTGCGTAACATCGTTGCTGCTGCGTAACATCGTTG
CTGCTCCATAACATCAAACATCGACCCACGGCGTAACGCGCTTGCTGCTTGGATGCCCGAGGCATAGACT
GTACAAAAAAACAGTCATAACAAGCCATGAAAACCGCCACTGCGCCGTTACCACCGCTGCGTTCGGTCAA
GGTTCTGGACCAGTTGCGTGAGCGCATACGCTACTTGCATTACAGTTTACGAACCGAACAGGCTTATGTC
AACTGGGTTTGTGCCTTCATCCGTTTCCACGGTGTGCGTCACCCGGCAACCTTGGGCAGCAGCGAAGTCG
AGGCATTTCTGTCCTGGCTGGCGAACGAGCGCAAGGTTTCGGTCTCCACGCATCGTCAGGCATTGGCGGC
CTTGCTGTTCTTCTACGGCAAGGTGCTGTGCACGGATCTGCCCTTGCTTCAGGAGATCGGTAGACCTCGG
CCGTCGCGGCGCTTGCCGGTGGTGCTGACCCCGGATGAAGTGGTTCGCATCCTCGGTTTTCTGGAAGGCG
AGCATCGTTTGTTCGCCCAGGACTCTAGCTATAGTTCTAGTGGTTGGCTACAGCTTTGTTTGTACTATCA
ACAGGTTGAACTGCTGATCAACAGATCCTCTACGCGGCCGCGGTACCATAACTTCGTATAGCATACATTA
TACGAAGTTATCTGGTTTAAACGTACCCGTAGTGGCTATGGCAGGGCTTGCCGCCCCGACGTTGGCTGCG
AGCCCTGGGCCTTCACCCGAACTTGGGGGTTGGGGTGGGGAAAAGGAAGAAACGCGGGCGTATTGGTCCC
AATGGGGTCTCGGTGGGGTATCGACAGAGTGCCAGCCCTGGGACCGAACCCCGCGTTTATGAACAAACGA
CCCAACACCCGTGCGTTTTATTCTGTCTTTTTATTGCCGTCATAGCGCGGGTTCCTTCCGGTATTGTCTC
CTTCCGTGTTTCAGTTAGCCTCCCCCATCTCCCGGTACCGCATGCTATGCATCAGCTGCTAGCACCATGG
CTCGAGATCTGAGTCCGGACTTGTACAGCTCGTCCATGCCGAGAGTGATCCCGGCGGCGGTCACGAACTC
CAGCAGGACCATGTGATCGCGCTTCTCGTTGGGGTCTTTGCTCAGGGCGGACTGGGTGCTCAGGTAGTGG
TTGTCGGGCAGCAGCACGGGGCCGTCGCCGATGGGGGTGTTCTGCTGGTAGTGGTCGGCGAGCTGCACGC
TGCCGTCCTCGATGTTGTGGCGGATCTTGAAGTTCACCTTGATGCCGTTCTTCTGCTTGTCGGCCATGAT
ATAGACGTTGTGGCTGTTGTAGTTGTACTCCAGCTTGTGCCCCAGGATGTTGCCGTCCTCCTTGAAGTCG
ATGCCCTTCAGCTCGATGCGGTTCACCAGGGTGTCGCCCTCGAACTTCACCTCGGCGCGGGTCTTGTAGT
TGCCGTCGTCCTTGAAGAAGATGGTGCGCTCCTGGACGTAGCCTTCGGGCATGGCGGACTTGAAGAAGTC
GTGCTGCTTCATGTGGTCGGGGTAGCGGCTGAAGCACTGCACGCCGTAGGTCAGGGTGGTCACGAGGGTG
GGCCAGGGCACGGGCAGCTTGCCGGTGGTGCAGATGAACTTCAGGGTCAGCTTGCCGTAGGTGGCATCGC
CCTCGCCCTCGCCGGACACGCTGAACTTGTGGCCGTTTACGTCGCCGTCCAGCTCGACCAGGATGGGCAC
CACCCCGGTGAACAGCTCCTCGCCCTTGCTCACCATGGTGGCGACCGGGTGATCAAGTCTTCGTCGAGTG
ATTGTAAATAAAATGTAATTTACAGTATAGTATTTTAATTAATATACAAATGATTTGATAATAATTCTTA
TTTAACTATAATATATTGTGTTGGGTTGAATTAAAGGTCCGTATACTAGTATCGATTCGCGACCTACTCC
GGAATATTAATAGATCATGGAGATAATTAAAATGATAACCATCTCGCAAATAAATAAGTATTTTACTGTT
TTCGTAACAGTTTTGTAATAAAAAAACCTATAAATATTCCGGATTATTCATACCGTCCCACCATCGGGCG
CGGATCCCGGTCCGAAGCGCGCGGAATTCAAAGGAAACTTAAGCTTATGGACTACAAAGACCATGACGGT
GATTATAAAGATCATGACATCGACTACAAGGATGACGATGACAAGGATATCACAAGTTTGTACAAAAAAG
TTGGCATGTCCTGGATGTTCAAGAGGGATCCAGTTTGGAAGTACTTGCAGACTGTCCAGTATGGAGTTCA
TGGAAATTTTCCACGCCTCTCATATCCAACTTTCTTTCCACGTTTTGAATTCCAAGATGTTATCCCTCCA
GATGACTTTCTAACTAGTGATGAAGAAGTAGATTCCGTTTTATTTGGAAGTTTGAGAGGTCATGTGGTTG
GACTACGCTATTACACGGGAGTAGTTAATAATAATGAAATGGTTGCATTACAACGAGATCCTAATAACCC
TTATGATAAGAATGCAATTAAAGTAAACAATGTGAATGGAAATCAAGTTGGCCATTTAAAGAAAGAGCTT
GCAGGTGCTTTGGCCTATATCATGGACAACAAATTGGCACAAATTGAAGGGGTAGTTCCTTTTGGTGCAA
ACAATGCTTTTACCATGCCTCTGCATATGACTTTTTGGGGAAAAGAAGAAAATAGAAAAGCGGTTTCAGA
TCAGTTGAAGAAACATGGATTTAAATTGGGTCCTGCACCAAAAACTTTAGGATTCAATTTGGAAAGTGGT
TGGGGCTCTGGAAGAGCTGGACCAAGCTATAGTATGCCAGTGCATGCTGCAGTACAGATGACAACTGAAC
AGCTTAAAACAGAATTTGACAAATTGTTTGAAGATTTAAAAGAAGATGATAAAACCCATGAAATGGAACC
AGCTGAGGCTATTGAAACACCACTGCTTCCACATCAAAAACAAGCTCTAGCTTGGATGGTGTCACGGGAA
AATAGCAAAGAACTTCCACCATTCTGGGAACAGCGAAATGACTTATACTATAACACAATAACAAATTTTT
CTGAGAAGGACCGACCAGAAAATGTCCATGGAGGAATTTTAGCTGATGATATGGGTTTGGGTAAAACTCT
TACAGCCATTGCAGTAATCCTTACCAACTTCCATGATGGCAGACCTCTTCCTATTGAAAGAGTTAAAAAG
AATCTACTGAAGAAAGAGTACAACGTGAATGACGACTCTATGAAACTTGGAGGAAACAATACCAGTGAAA
AGGCAGATGGACTAAGCAAAGACGCATCTAGATGTAGTGAACAACCCAGTATTTCAGATATCAAGGAGAA
GAGTAAGTTTCGCATGTCAGAATTGTCTAGCTCCCGCCCCAAAAGAAGAAAAACTGCTGTCCAGTACATA
GAAAGCAGTGATTCAGAGGAAATTGAAACAAGTGAATTGCCGCAGAAAATGAAAGGCAAACTGAAAAATG
TACAGTCTGAAACTAAAGGCAGGGCGAAAGGATCTTCTAAGGTTATAGAAGATGTGGCATTTGCATGTGC
ATTAACTTCATCTGTTCCTACAACAAAAAAGAAAATGTTGAAAAAGGGAGCTTGTGCAGTGGAGGGGTCA
AAGAAAACTGATGTTGAGGAGAGACCAAGAACAACACTGATCATCTGTCCGCTTTCTGTGTTAAGCAACT
GGATTGACCAGTTTGGACAACATATAAAATCAGATGTACACTTGAATTTTTATGTTTATTATGGTCCTGA
TCGTATTAGAGAACCGGCCTTACTTTCAAAACAGGATATTGTTTTGACTACGTATAATATTTTAACTCAT
GACTATGGAACTAAAGGAGATAGTCCATTACATAGCATAAGGTGGCTAAGAGTGATCCTGGATGAAGGAC
ATGCCATACGAAATCCAAATGCTCAGCAGACAAAAGCTGTACTTGACTTAGAATCAGAAAGAAGATGGGT
TTTGACAGGTACTCCAATCCAGAATTCTTTAAAGGACTTGTGGTCTCTTCTTTCCTTTTTAAAACTTAAA
CCATTTATTGATAGAGAATGGTGGCATAGAACAATACAGCGTCCTGTCACAATGGGAGATGAAGGAGGAC
TTAGGCGTTTACAGTCCCTAATTAAAAATATTACACTTAGAAGAACAAAGACAAGCAAAATTAAAGGAAA
ACCTGTTTTGGAGTTACCAGAACGTAAAGTATTTATTCAGCACATTACACTTTCAGATGAAGAGAGAAAG
ATTTATCAGTCTGTGAAAAATGAAGGCAGAGCCACTATTGGAAGGTATTTTAATGAAGGGACTGTCCTGG
CACATTATGCAGATGTCCTGGGTCTTTTGCTTAGACTGCGGCAAATTTGTTGCCATACTTACCTTCTTAC
AAATGCAGTGTCTTCCAATGGCCCCTCAGGAAATGATACACCTGAAGAACTGAGAAAGAAGTTAATAAGG
AAGATGAAGTTAATTCTGAGCTCAGGTTCAGATGAGGAATGTGCAATTTGCCTGGATTCTTTAACAGTTC
CTGTGATAACACATTGTGCACATGTATTTTGTAAACCCTGTATTTGCCAAGTCATTCAGAATGAGCAGCC
ACATGCTAAATGCCCTTTATGCAGAAATGATATACATGAAGATAATTTATTAGAATGTCCTCCAGAAGAA
TTAGCACGTGACAGTGAGAAAAAGTCTGATATGGAATGGACATCCAGTTCAAAGATTAATGCGCTAATGC
ACGCATTGACTGACTTAAGAAAGAAGAATCCCAACATAAAAAGTTTGGTTGTTTCTCAGTTTACAACATT
CCTGTCTTTAATAGAAATACCACTTAAAGCCTCTGGATTTGTGTTTACTCGTTTGGATGGTTCCATGGCC
CAAAAGAAAAGAGTTGAATCAATTCAGTGTTTTCAAAACACTGAAGCAGGATCTCCAACTATAATGCTTC
TGTCCTTAAAAGCAGGTGGAGTTGGTTTGAATCTGTCTGCAGCTTCTCGAGTGTTTTTAATGGATCCAGC
CTGGAATCCTGCTGCTGAAGATCAGTGCTTTGACAGATGCCATAGACTTGGTCAGAAGCAAGAAGTTATC
ATCACAAAATTCATTGTAAAGGACTCTGTTGAAGAAAATATGCTGAAAATACAAAACAAAAAGAGAGAAC
TTGCAGCAGGAGCCTTTGGAACTAAAAAACCAAATGCTGACGAAATGAAACAAGCCAAAATTAATGAAAT
CAGAACATTAATTGACTTATAATACCCAACTTTCTTGTACAAAGTGGTGATATCCTCGAGTCTAGAGCCT
GCAGTCTCGACAAGCTTGTCGAGAAGTACTAGAGGATCATAATCAGCCATACCACATTTGTAGAGGTTTT
ACTTGCTTTAAAAAACCTCCCACACCTCCCCCTGAACCTGAAACATAAAATGAATGCAATTGTTGTTGTT
AACTTGTTTATTGCAGCTTATAATGGTTACAAATAAAGCAATAGCATCACAAATTTCACAAATAAAGCAT
TTTTTTCACTGCATTCTAGTTGTGGTTTGTCCAAACTCATCAATGTATCTTATCATGTCTGGATCTGATC
ACTGCTTGAGCCTAGAAGATCCGGCTGCTAACAAAGCCCGAAAGGAAGCTGAGTTGGCTGCTGCCACCGC
TGAGCAATAACTATCATAACCCCTAGGAGATCCGAACCAGATAAGTGAAATCTAGTTCCAAACTATTTTG
TCATTTTTAATTTTCGTATTAGCTTACGACGCTACACCCAGTTCCCATCTATTTTGTCACTCTTCCCTAA
ATAATCCTTAAAAACTCCATTTCCACCCCTCCCAGTTCCCAACTATTTTGTCCGCCCACAGCGGGGCATT
TTTCTTCCTGTTATGTTTTTAATCAAACATCCTGCCAACTCCATGTGACAAACCGTCATCTTC
Features (pLannotate 1.2.2; 25 found; start..end, strand, type, name):
     90..106     +  CDS            lacZα (fragment): LacZα fragment of β-galactosidase; lacZ fragment
    111..565     +  rep_origin     f1 ori (sequence partly withheld): f1 bacteriophage origin of replication; arrow indicates direction of (+) strand synthesis
    591..695     +  promoter       AmpR promoter: bla
    696..1556    +  CDS            AmpR: β-lactamase; bla; confers resistance to ampicillin, carbenicillin, and related antibiotics
   1727..2315    +  rep_origin     ori: high-copy-number ColE1/pMB1/pBR322/pUC origin of replication
   2501..2552    -  misc_feature   bom (fragment): basis of mobility region from pBR322
   2620..2844    -  mobile_element Tn7R: mini-Tn7 element (right end of the Tn7 transposon) Tn7
   2911..3444    -  CDS            GmR: gentamycin acetyltransferase; aacC1; confers resistance to gentamycin
   3633..3661    -  promoter       Pc promoter: intI1 (promoter lies within the coding sequence); class 1 integron promoter
   3639..4001    -  CDS            YPR2_ECOLX (fragment): Protein predicted: Swiss-Prot protein existence level 4. From Escherichia coli.
   4001..4028    -  rep_origin     R6K γ ori (fragment): γ replication origin from E. coli plasmid R6K; requires the R6K initiator protein pi for replication
   4057..4090    +  protein_bind   loxP: Cre-mediated recombination occurs in the 8-bp core sequence (GCATACAT). Cre recombinase
   4280..4328    -  polyA_signal   HSV TK poly(A) signal: herpes simplex virus thymidine kinase polyadenylation signal (Cole and Stacy, 1985)
   4429..4448    -  misc_feature   MCS (fragment): multiple cloning site
   4449..5165    -  CDS            EGFP: EGFP is a basic (constitutively fluorescent) green fluorescent protein published in 1996, derived from Aequorea victoria. It is reported to be a rapidly-maturing weak dimer with moderate acid sensitivity.
   5199..5308    -  promoter       p10 promoter: baculovirus promoter for expression in insect cells
   5353..5444    +  promoter       polyhedrin promoter: polh from Autographa californica; promoter for the baculovirus polyhedrin gene
   5529..5594    +  CDS            3xFLAG: three tandem FLAG® epitope tags, followed by an enterokinase cleavage site
   5602..5619    +  protein_bind   attB1 (fragment): mutant version of attB; core recombination site for the Gateway® BP reaction BP Clonase™
   5625..8648    +  CDS            HLTF: HLTF_HUMAN - Also known as HIP116A, RNF80, SMARCA3, SNF2L3, ZBU1. Experimental evidence at protein level: Swiss-Prot protein existence level 1. Has both helicase and E3 ubiquitin ligase activities. Possesses intrinsic ATP-dependent nucleosome-remodeling activity; This activity may be required for transcriptional activation or repression of specific target promoters (By similarity). These may include the SERPINE1 and HIV-1 promoters and the SV40 enhancer, to which this protein can bind directly. Plays a role in error-free postreplication repair (PRR) of damaged DNA and maintains genomic stabili
   8653..8677    -  protein_bind   attB2: mutant version of attB; recombination site for the Gateway® BP reaction BP Clonase™
   8734..8817    +  CDS            large T antigen (fragment): large T antigen from SV40 (simian virus 40)
   8840..8974    +  polyA_signal   SV40 poly(A) signal: SV40 polyadenylation signal
   9003..9052    +  CDS            SET1 (fragment): solubility-enhancement tag derived from T7 phage gene 10B
   9084..9249    -  mobile_element Tn7L: mini-Tn7 element (left end of the Tn7 transposon) Tn7
