[The description below was written by a language model from this plasmid's Addgene catalogue record and pLannotate feature annotations shown in this document.]
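Description:
pFL-EGFP-3xFlag-HLTF is an insect-cell (baculovirus) expression plasmid built on the pFL-EGFP-3xFlag-DEST Gateway destination backbone and intended for recombinant production of human HLTF, a SNF2-family protein with helicase/translocase and E3 ubiquitin ligase activities involved in post-replication repair. In bacteria it is maintained as a high-copy plasmid through a ColE1/pUC-type origin and selected with ampicillin (AmpR); an f1 origin is also present. A gentamicin resistance gene lies between the Tn7R and Tn7L ends, so the mini-Tn7 segment, which contains the expression cassettes, can be transposed into a baculoviral bacmid and followed by that marker. A loxP site within the same segment is characteristic of pFL-type acceptor vectors and allows Cre-mediated fusion with donor plasmids for multigene assemblies; the annotated R6K γ origin is only a short fragment.

The payload consists of two divergent late baculoviral expression cassettes. The polyhedrin promoter drives an N-terminal 3xFLAG tag (with an enterokinase site) followed by an attB1 remnant, the HLTF coding sequence, attB2 and the SV40 polyadenylation signal. The att sites reflect insertion of the gene by Gateway recombination. In the opposite orientation, the p10 promoter drives EGFP terminated by the HSV TK poly(A) signal, giving a separate fluorescent reporter for monitoring infection and virus amplification rather than a fusion to HLTF. The FLAG tag supports affinity purification and detection of the protein. The catalogue lists an insert size of 2,514 bp, whereas the annotated HLTF coding region in the sequenced record spans about 3.0 kb, which matches the difference between backbone and total size.
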