Addgene plasmid #193055: pFL-EGFP-3xFlag-HLTF
Purpose: Baculovirus expression of human HLTF for recombinant protein production
Depositing lab: Andrew Deans. Depositing organization: St. Vincent's Institute. Publication: Branchpoint translocation by fork remodelers as a general mechanism of R-loop removal. Hodson C, van Twest S, Dylewska M, O'Rourke JJ, Tan W, Murphy VJ, Walia M, Abbouche L, Nieminuszczy J, Dunn E, Bythell-Douglas R, Heierhorst J, Niedzwiedz W, Deans AJ. Cell Rep. 2022 Dec 6;41(10):111749. doi: 10.1016/j.celrep.2022.111749. PubMed 36476850.
Backbone
  Vector backbone: pFL-EGFP-3xFlag-DEST
  Backbone size w/o insert (bp): 6298
  Total vector size (bp): 9328
  Vector type: Insect Expression
Growth in bacteria
  Bacterial resistance: Ampicillin, 100 μg/mL
  Growth temperature: 37°C
  Growth strain: DH5alpha
  Copy number: High Copy
Gene/Insert
  Gene/Insert name: HLTF (alt name: ZBU1; HLTF1; RNF80; HIP116; SNF2L3; HIP116A; SMARCA3)
  Species: H. sapiens (human)
  Insert size (bp): 2514
  GenBank ID: 6596
  Entrez Gene: HLTF (a.k.a. HIP116, HIP116A, HLTF1, RNF80, SMARCA3, SNF2L3, ZBU1)
  Promoter: polyhedron
  Tag / fusion protein: 3xFlag (N terminal on backbone)
  Cloning method: Gateway Cloning
  Sequencing primers: 5′ AGGAAACTTAAGCTTATGG; 3′ ATCCTCTAGTACTTCTCGAC
Terms and licenses: Academic/Nonprofit Terms; Industry Terms: Not Available to Industry
How to cite: pFL-EGFP-3xFlag-HLTF was a gift from Andrew Deans (Addgene plasmid # 193055 ; http://n2t.net/addgene:193055 ; RRID:Addgene_193055)
